>Addgene plasmid #139842 | pLenti-X1-Neo-ATP5O | addgene full sequence | sequence record 275650 | Addgene NGS Result
AGGTGGCACTTTTCGGGGAAATGTGCGCGGAACCCCTATTTGTTTATTTTTCTAAATACATTCAAATATG
TATCCGCTCATGAGACAATAACCCTGATAAATGCTTCAATAATATTGAAAAAGGAAGAGTATGAGTATTC
AACATTTCCGTGTCGCCCTTATTCCCTTTTTTGCGGCATTTTGCCTTCCTGTTTTTGCTCACCCAGAAAC
GCTGGTGAAAGTAAAAGATGCTGAAGATCAGTTGGGTGCACGAGTGGGTTACATCGAACTGGATCTCAAC
AGCGGTAAGATCCTTGAGAGTTTTCGCCCCGAAGAACGTTTTCCAATGATGAGCACTTTTAAAGTTCTGC
TATGTGGCGCGGTATTATCCCGTATTGACGCCGGGCAAGAGCAACTCGGTCGCCGCATACACTATTCTCA
GAATGACTTGGTTGAGTACTCACCAGTCACAGAAAAGCATCTTACGGATGGCATGACAGTAAGAGAATTA
TGCAGTGCTGCCATAACCATGAGTGATAACACTGCGGCCAACTTACTTCTGACAACGATCGGAGGACCGA
AGGAGCTAACCGCTTTTTTGCACAACATGGGGGATCATGTAACTCGCCTTGATCGTTGGGAACCGGAGCT
GAATGAAGCCATACCAAACGACGAGCGTGACACCACGATGCCTGTAGCAATGGCAACAACGTTGCGCAAA
CTATTAACTGGCGAACTACTTACTCTAGCTTCCCGGCAACAATTAATAGACTGGATGGAGGCGGATAAAG
TTGCAGGACCACTTCTGCGCTCGGCCCTTCCGGCTGGCTGGTTTATTGCTGATAAATCTGGAGCCGGTGA
GCGTGGGTCTCGCGGTATCATTGCAGCACTGGGGCCAGATGGTAAGCCCTCCCGTATCGTAGTTATCTAC
ACGACGGGGAGTCAGGCAACTATGGATGAACGAAATAGACAGATCGCTGAGATAGGTGCCTCACTGATTA
AGCATTGGTAACTGTCAGACCAAGTTTACTCATATATACTTTAGATTGATTTAAAACTTCATTTTTAATT
TAAAAGGATCTAGGTGAAGATCCTTTTTGATAATCTCATGACCAAAATCCCTTAACGTGAGTTTTCGTTC
CACTGAGCGTCAGACCCCGTAGAAAAGATCAAAGGATCTTCTTGAGATCCTTTTTTTCTGCGCGTAATCT
GCTGCTTGCAAACAAAAAAACCACCGCTACCAGCGGTGGTTTGTTTGCCGGATCAAGAGCTACCAACTCT
TTTTCCGAAGGTAACTGGCTTCAGCAGAGCGCAGATACCAAATACTGTTCTTCTAGTGTAGCCGTAGTTA
GGCCACCACTTCAAGAACTCTGTAGCACCGCCTACATACCTCGCTCTGCTAATCCTGTTACCAGTGGCTG
CTGCCAGTGGCGATAAGTCGTGTCTTACCGGGTTGGACTCAAGACGATAGTTACCGGATAAGGCGCAGCG
GTCGGGCTGAACGGGGGGTTCGTGCACACAGCCCAGCTTGGAGCGAACGACCTACACCGAACTGAGATAC
CTACAGCGTGAGCTATGAGAAAGCGCCACGCTTCCCGAAGGGAGAAAGGCGGACAGGTATCCGGTAAGCG
GCAGGGTCGGAACAGGAGAGCGCACGAGGGAGCTTCCAGGGGGAAACGCCTGGTATCTTTATAGTCCTGT
CGGGTTTCGCCACCTCTGACTTGAGCGTCGATTTTTGTGATGCTCGTCAGGGGGGCGGAGCCTATGGAAA
AACGCCAGCAACGCGGCCTTTTTACGGTTCCTGGCCTTTTGCTGGCCTTTTGCTCACATGTTCTTTCCTG
CGTTATCCCCTGATTCTGTGGATAACCGTATTACCGCCTTTGAGTGAGCTGATACCGCTCGCCGCAGCCG
AACGACCGAGCGCAGCGAGTCAGTGAGCGAGGAAGCGGAAGAGCGCCCAATACGCAAACCGCCTCTCCCC
GCGCGTTGGCCGATTCATTAATGCAGCTGGCACGACAGGTTTCCCGACTGGAAAGCGGGCAGTGAGCGCA
ACGCAATTAATGTGAGTTAGCTCACTCATTAGGCACCCCAGGCTTTACACTTTATGCTTCCGGCTCGTAT
GTTGTGTGGAATTGTGAGCGGATAACAATTTCACACAGGAAACAGCTATGACCATGATTACGCCAAGCGC
GCAATTAACCCTCACTAAAGGGAACAAAAGCTGGAGCTGCAAGCTTAATGTAGTCTTATGCAATACTCTT
GTAGTCTTGCAACATGGTAACGATGAGTTAGCAACATGCCTTACAAGGAGAGAAAAAGCACCGTGCATGC
CGATTGGTGGAAGTAAGGTGGTACGATCGTGCCTTATTAGGAAGGCAACAGACGGGTCTGACATGGATTG
GACGAACCACTGAATTGCCGCATTGCAGAGATATTGTATTTAAGTGCCTAGCTCGATACATAAACGGGTC
TCTCTGGTTAGACCAGATCTGAGCCTGGGAGCTCTCTGGCTAACTAGGGAACCCACTGCTTAAGCCTCAA
TAAAGCTTGCCTTGAGTGCTTCAAGTAGTGTGTGCCCGTCTGTTGTGTGACTCTGGTAACTAGAGATCCC
TCAGACCCTTTTAGTCAGTGTGGAAAATCTCTAGCAGTGGCGCCCGAACAGGGACTTGAAAGCGAAAGGG
AAACCAGAGGAGCTCTCTCGACGCAGGACTCGGCTTGCTGAAGCGCGCACGGCAAGAGGCGAGGGGCGGC
GACTGGTGAGTACGCCAAAAATTTTGACTAGCGGAGGCTAGAAGGAGAGAGATGGGTGCGAGAGCGTCAG
TATTAAGCGGGGGAGAATTAGATCGCGATGGGAAAAAATTCGGTTAAGGCCAGGGGGAAAGAAAAAATAT
AAATTAAAACATATAGTATGGGCAAGCAGGGAGCTAGAACGATTCGCAGTTAATCCTGGCCTGTTAGAAA
CATCAGAAGGCTGTAGACAAATACTGGGACAGCTACAACCATCCCTTCAGACAGGATCAGAAGAACTTAG
ATCATTATATAATACAGTAGCAACCCTCTATTGTGTGCATCAAAGGATAGAGATAAAAGACACCAAGGAA
GCTTTAGACAAGATAGAGGAAGAGCAAAACAAAAGTAAGACCACCGCACAGCAAGCGGCCGCTGATCTTC
AGACCTGGAGGAGGAGATATGAGGGACAATTGGAGAAGTGAATTATATAAATATAAAGTAGTAAAAATTG
AACCATTAGGAGTAGCACCCACCAAGGCAAAGAGAAGAGTGGTGCAGAGAGAAAAAAGAGCAGTGGGAAT
AGGAGCTTTGTTCCTTGGGTTCTTGGGAGCAGCAGGAAGCACTATGGGCGCAGCGTCAATGACGCTGACG
GTACAGGCCAGACAATTATTGTCTGGTATAGTGCAGCAGCAGAACAATTTGCTGAGGGCTATTGAGGCGC
AACAGCATCTGTTGCAACTCACAGTCTGGGGCATCAAGCAGCTCCAGGCAAGAATCCTGGCTGTGGAAAG
ATACCTAAAGGATCAACAGCTCCTGGGGATTTGGGGTTGCTCTGGAAAACTCATTTGCACCACTGCTGTG
CCTTGGAATGCTAGTTGGAGTAATAAATCTCTGGAACAGATTTGGAATCACACGACCTGGATGGAGTGGG
ACAGAGAAATTAACAATTACACAAGCTTAATACACTCCTTAATTGAAGAATCGCAAAACCAGCAAGAAAA
GAATGAACAAGAATTATTGGAATTAGATAAATGGGCAAGTTTGTGGAATTGGTTTAACATAACAAATTGG
CTGTGGTATATAAAATTATTCATAATGATAGTAGGAGGCTTGGTAGGTTTAAGAATAGTTTTTGCTGTAC
TTTCTATAGTGAATAGAGTTAGGCAGGGATATTCACCATTATCGTTTCAGACCCACCTCCCAACCCCGAG
GGGACCCGACAGGCCCGAAGGAATAGAAGAAGAAGGTGGAGAGAGAGACAGAGACAGATCCATTCGATTA
GTGAACGGATCTCGACGGTATCGGTTAACTTTTAAAAGAAAAGGGGGGATTGGGGGGTACAGTGCAGGGG
AAAGAATAGTAGACATAATAGCAACAGACATACAAACTAAAGAATTACAAAAACAAATTACAAAATTCAA
AATTTTATCGTCCAGTGTGGTGGAATTCTGCAGATATCAACAAGTTTGTACAAAAAAGCAGGCTCCACCA
TGGGAACCGACATTGATTATTGACTAGGCTTTTGCAAAAAGCTTTGCAAAGATGGATAAAGTTTTAAACA
GAGAGGAATCTTTGCAGCTAATGGACCTTCTAGGTCTTGAAAGGAGTGGGAATTGGCTCCGGTGCCCGTC
AGTGGGCAGAGCGCACATCGCCCACAGTCCCCGAGAAGTTGGGGGGAGGGGTCGGCAATTGAACCGGTGC
CTAGAGAAGGTGGCGCGGGGTAAACTGGGAAAGTGATGTCGTGTACTGGCTCCGCCTTTTTCCCGAGGGT
GGGGGAGAACCGTATATAAGTGCAGTAGTCGCCGTGAACGTTCTTTTTCGCAACGGGTTTGCCGCCAGAA
CACAGGTAAGTGCCGTGTGTGGTTCCCGCGGGCCTGGCCTCTTTACGGGTTATGGCCCTTGCGTGCCTTG
AATTACTTCCACCTGGCTGCAGTACGTGATTCTTGATCCCGAGCTTCGGGTTGGAAGTGGGTGGGAGAGT
TCGAGGCCTTGCGCTTAAGGAGCCCCTTCGCCTCGTGCTTGAGTTGAGGCCTGGCCTGGGCGCTGGGGCC
GCCGCGTGCGAATCTGGTGGCACCTTCGCGCCTGTCTCGCTGCTTTCGATAAGTCTCTAGCCATTTAAAA
TTTTTGATGACCTGCTGCGACGCTTTTTTTCTGGCAAGATAGTCTTGTAAATGCGGGCCAAGATCTGCAC
ACTGGTATTTCGGTTTTTGGGGCCGCGGGCGGCGACGGGGCCCGTGCGTCCCAGCGCACATGTTCGGCGA
GGCGGGGCCTGCGAGCGCGGCCACCGAGAATCGGACGGGGGTAGTCTCAAGCTGGCCGGCCTGCTCTGGT
GCCTGGCCTCGCGCCGCCGTGTATCGCCCCGCCCTGGGCGGCAAGGCTGGCCCGGTCGGCACCAGTTGCG
TGAGCGGAAAGATGGCCGCTTCCCGGCCCTGCTGCAGGGAGCTCAAAATGGAGGACGCGGCGCTCGGGAG
AGCGGGCGGGTGAGTCACCCACACAAAGGAAAAGGGCCTTTCCGTCCTCAGCCGTCGCTTCATGTGACTC
CACGGAGTACCGGGCGCCGTCCAGGCACCTCGATTAGTTCTCGAGCTTTTGGAGTACGTCGTCTTTAGGT
TGGGGGGAGGGGTTTTATGCGATGGAGTTTCCCCACACTGAGTGGGTGGAGACTGAAGTTAGGCCAGCTT
GGCACTTGATGTAATTCTCCTTGGAATTTGCCCTTTTTGAGTTTGGATCTTGGTTCATTCTCAAGCCTCA
GACAGTGGTTCAAAGTTTTTTTCTTCCATTTCAGGTGTCGTGAGGAATTAGCTTGGTACTAATACGACTC
ACTATAGGGAGACCCAAGCTGGCTAGGTAAGCTTGGTACCGAGCTCGGATCCATGGCTGCCCCAGCAGTG
TCCGGGCTCTCCCGGCAGGTGCGATGCTTCAGTACCTCTGTGGTCAGACCATTTGCCAAGCTTGTGAGGC
CTCCTGTTCAGGTATACGGTATTGAAGGTCGCTATGCCACAGCTCTTTATTCTGCTGCATCAAAACAGAA
TAAGCTGGAGCAAGTAGAAAAGGAGTTGTTGAGAGTAGCACAAATCCTGAAGGAACCCAAAGTGGCTGCT
TCTGTTTTGAATCCCTATGTGAAGCGTTCCATTAAAGTGAAAAGCCTAAATGACATCACAGCAAAAGAGA
GGTTCTCTCCCCTCACTACCAACCTGATCAATTTGCTTGCTGAAAATGGTCGATTAAGCAATACCCAAGG
AGTCGTTTCTGCCTTTTCTACCATGATGAGTGTCCATCGCGGAGAGGTACCTTGCACAGTGACCTCTGCA
TCTCCTTTAGAAGAAGCCACACTCTCTGAATTAAAAACTGTCCTCAAGAGCTTCCTAAGTCAAGGCCAAG
TATTGAAATTGGAGGCTAAGACTGATCCGTCAATCTTGGGTGGAATGATTGTGCGCATTGGCGAGAAATA
TGTTGACATGTCTGTCAAGACCAAGATTCAGAAGCTGGGCAGGGCTATGCGGGAGATTGTCTGATCTAGA
CCCAGCTTTCTTGTACAAAGTGGTTGATATCCAGCACAGTGGCGGCCGCTCGACAATCAACCTCTGGATT
ACAAAATTTGTGAAAGATTGACTGGTATTCTTAACTATGTTGCTCCTTTTACGCTATGTGGATACGCTGC
TTTAATGCCTTTGTATCATGCTATTGCTTCCCGTATGGCTTTCATTTTCTCCTCCTTGTATAAATCCTGG
TTGCTGTCTCTTTATGAGGAGTTGTGGCCCGTTGTCAGGCAACGTGGCGTGGTGTGCACTGTGTTTGCTG
ACGCAACCCCCACTGGTTGGGGCATTGCCACCACCTGTCAGCTCCTTTCCGGGACTTTCGCTTTCCCCCT
CCCTATTGCCACGGCGGAACTCATCGCCGCCTGCCTTGCCCGCTGCTGGACAGGGGCTCGGCTGTTGGGC
ACTGACAATTCCGTGGTGTTGTCGGGGAAGCTGACGTCCTTTCCATGGCTGCTCGCCTGTGTTGCCACCT
GGATTCTGCGCGGGACGTCCTTCTGCTACGTCCCTTCGGCCCTCAATCCAGCGGACCTTCCTTCCCGCGG
CCTGCTGCCGGCTCTGCGGCCTCTTCCGCGTCTTCGCCTTCGCCCTCAGACGAGTCGGATCTCCCTTTGG
GCCGCCTCCCCGCCTGGACCTGCAGGATTCTGCAGATATCCGGACTAGTGATCTAATTCTACCGGGTAGG
GGAGGCGCTTTTCCCAAGGCAGTCTGGAGCATGCGCTTTAGCAGCCCCGCTGGGCACTTGGCGCTACACA
AGTGGCCTCTGGCCTCGCACACATTCCACATCCACCGGTAGGCGCCAACCGGCTCCGTTCTTTGGTGGCC
CCTTCGCGCCACCTTCTACTCCTCCCCTAGTCAGGAAGTTCCCCCCCGCCCCGCAGCTCGCGTCGTGCAG
GACGTGACAAATGGAAGTAGCACGTCTCACTAGTCTCGTGCAGATGGACAGCACCGCTGAGCAATGGAAG
CGGGTAGGCCTTTGGGGCAGCGGCCAATAGCAGCTTTGCTCCTTCGCTTTCTGGGCTCAGAGGCTGGGAA
GGGGTGGGTCCGGGGGCGGGCTCAGGGGCGGGCTCAGGGGCGGGGCGGGCGCCCGAAGGTCCTCCGGAGG
CCCGGCATTCTGCACGCTTCAAAAGCGCACGTCTGCCGCGCTGTTCTCCTCTTCCTCATCTCCGGGCCTT
TCGACCTGCAGCCAATATGGGATCGGCCATTGAACAAGATGGATTGCACGCAGGTTCTCCGGCCGCTTGG
GTGGAGAGGCTATTCGGCTATGACTGGGCACAACAGACAATCGGCTGCTCTGATGCCGCCGTGTTCCGGC
TGTCAGCGCAGGGGCGCCCGGTTCTTTTTGTCAAGACCGACCTGTCCGGTGCCCTGAATGAACTGCAGGA
CGAGGCAGCGCGGCTATCGTGGCTGGCCACGACGGGCGTTCCTTGCGCAGCTGTGCTCGACGTTGTCACT
GAAGCGGGAAGGGACTGGCTGCTATTGGGCGAAGTGCCGGGGCAGGATCTCCTGTCATCTCACCTTGCTC
CTGCCGAGAAAGTATCCATCATGGCTGATGCAATGCGGCGGCTGCATACGCTTGATCCGGCTACCTGCCC
ATTCGACCACCAAGCGAAACATCGCATCGAGCGAGCACGTACTCGGATGGAAGCCGGTCTTGTCGATCAG
GATGATCTGGACGAAGAGCATCAGGGGCTCGCGCCAGCCGAACTGTTCGCCAGGCTCAAGGCGCGCATGC
CCGACGGCGAGGATCTCGTCGTGACCCATGGCGATGCCTGCTTGCCGAATATCATGGTGGAAAATGGCCG
CTTTTCTGGATTCATCGACTGTGGCCGGCTGGGTGTGGCGGACCGCTATCAGGACATAGCGTTGGCTACC
CGTGATATTGCTGAAGAGCTTGGCGGCGAATGGGCTGACCGCTTCCTCGTGCTTTACGGTATCGCCGCTC
CCGATTCGCAGCGCATCGCCTTCTATCGCCTTCTTGACGAGTTCTTCTGAACGCGTCGCCCGCCCCACGA
CCCGCAGCGCCCGACCGAAAGGAGCGCACGACCCCATGCATCTCGAGGGCCCGGTACCTTTAAGACCAAT
GACTTACAAGGCAGCTGTAGATCTTAGCCACTTTTTAAAAGAAAAGGGGGGACTGGAAGGGCTAGCTCAC
TCCCAACGAAGACAAGATCTGCTTTTTGCTTGTACTGGGTCTCTCTGGTTAGACCAGATCTGAGCCTGGG
AGCTCTCTGGCTAACTAGGGAACCCACTGCTTAAGCCTCAATAAAGCTTGCCTTGAGTGCTTCAAGTAGT
GTGTGCCCGTCTGTTGTGTGACTCTGGTAACTAGAGATCCCTCAGACCCTTTTAGTCAGTGTGGAAAATC
TCTAGCAGTAGTAGTTCATGTCATCTTATTATTCAGTATTTATAACTTGCAAAGAAATGAATATCAGAGA
GTGAGAGGAACTTGTTTATTGCAGCTTATAATGGTTACAAATAAAGCAATAGCATCACAAATTTCACAAA
TAAAGCATTTTTTTCACTGCATTCTAGTTGTGGTTTGTCCAAACTCATCAATGTATCTTATCATGTCTGG
CTCTAGCTATCCCGCCCCTAACTCCGCCCATCCCGCCCCTAACTCCGCCCAGTTCCGCCCATTCTCCGCC
CCATGGCTGACTAATTTTTTTTATTTATGCAGAGGCCGAGGCCGCCTCGGCCTCTGAGCTATTCCAGAAG
TAGTGAGGAGGCTTTTTTGGAGGCCTAGGGACGTACCCAATTCGCCCTATAGTGAGTCGTATTACGCGCG
CTCACTGGCCGTCGTTTTACAACGTCGTGACTGGGAAAACCCTGGCGTTACCCAACTTAATCGCCTTGCA
GCACATCCCCCTTTCGCCAGCTGGCGTAATAGCGAAGAGGCCCGCACCGATCGCCCTTCCCAACAGTTGC
GCAGCCTGAATGGCGAATGGG
[124 nt withheld, positions 9192-9315]
C
[91 nt withheld, positions 9317-9407]
A
[49 nt withheld, positions 9409-9457]
CCTTTGACGTTGGAGTCCACGTTCTTT
[37 nt withheld, positions 9485-9521]
ACCCTATCTCGGTCTATTCTTTTGATTTATAAGGGATTTTGCCGATTTCGGCCTATTGGTTAAAAAATGA
GCTGATTTAACAAAAATTTAACGCGAATTTTAACAAAATATTAACGCTTACAATTT
Features (pLannotate 1.2.2; 32 found; start..end, strand, type, name):
     26..130     +  promoter       AmpR promoter: bla
    131..991     +  CDS            AmpR: β-lactamase; bla; confers resistance to ampicillin, carbenicillin, and related antibiotics
   1162..1750    +  rep_origin     ori: high-copy-number ColE1/pMB1/pBR322/pUC origin of replication
   1933..2025    +  CDS            lacI (fragment): lac repressor; lacI; The lac repressor binds to the lac operator to inhibit transcription in E. coli. This inhibition can be relieved by adding lactose or isopropyl-β-D-thiogalactopyranoside (IPTG).
   2038..2059    +  protein_bind   CAP binding site: CAP binding activates transcription in the presence of cAMP. E. coli catabolite activator protein
   2074..2104    +  promoter       lac promoter: promoter for the E. coli lac operon
   2112..2128    +  protein_bind   lac operator: The lac repressor binds to the lac operator to inhibit transcription in E. coli. This inhibition can be relieved by adding lactose or isopropyl-β-D-thiogalactopyranoside (IPTG). lac repressor encoded by lacI
   2173..2191    +  promoter       T3 promoter: promoter for bacteriophage T3 RNA polymerase
   2219..2445    +  promoter       RSV promoter: Rous sarcoma virus enhancer/promoter
   2446..2626    +  LTR            5' LTR (truncated): truncated 5' long terminal repeat (LTR) from HIV-1
   2673..2798    +  misc_feature   HIV-1 Ψ: packaging signal of human immunodeficiency virus type 1
   2782..3145    +  CDS            HIV-1 gag (fragment): gag protein from human immunodeficiency virus 1; gag
   3291..3524    +  misc_feature   RRE: The Rev response element (RRE) of HIV-1 allows for Rev-dependent mRNA export from the nucleus to the cytoplasm.
   3901..4001    +  CDS            Rev (fragment): human immunodeficiency virus 1 (HIV-1) Rev protein; rev; enhances nuclear export of unspliced and incompletely spliced viral mRNAs
   4020..4136    +  misc_feature   cPPT/CTS: central polypurine tract and central termination sequence of HIV-1
   4170..4194    +  protein_bind   attB1: mutant version of attB; recombination site for the Gateway® BP reaction BP Clonase™
   4209..4227    +  enhancer       CMV enhancer (fragment): human cytomegalovirus immediate early enhancer
   4252..4318    +  CDS            small t antigen (fragment): SV40 (simian virus 40) small t antigen
   4325..5503    +  promoter       EF-1α promoter: strong constitutive promoter for human elongation factor EF-1α
   5520..5538    +  promoter       T7 promoter: promoter for bacteriophage T7 RNA polymerase
   5583..6221    +  CDS            ATP5PO: ATPO_HUMAN - Also known as ATP5O, ATPO. Experimental evidence at protein level: Swiss-Prot protein existence level 1. Mitochondrial membrane ATP synthase (F(1)F(0) ATP synthase or Complex V) produces ATP from ADP in the presence of a proton gradient across the membrane which is generated by electron transport complexes of the respiratory chain. F-type ATPases consist of two structural domains, F(1) - containing the extramembraneous catalytic core and F(0) - containing the membrane proton channel, linked together by a central stalk and a peripheral stalk. During catalysis, ATP synthesis in the
   6230..6254    -  protein_bind   attB2: mutant version of attB; recombination site for the Gateway® BP reaction BP Clonase™
   6285..6873    +  misc_feature   WPRE: woodchuck hepatitis virus posttranscriptional regulatory element
   6924..7423    +  promoter       PGK promoter: mouse phosphoglycerate kinase 1 promoter
   7437..8240    +  CDS            NeoR/KanR: aminoglycoside phosphotransferase from Tn5; aph(3')-II (or nptII); confers resistance to neomycin, kanamycin, and G418 (Geneticin®)
   8314..8451    +  CDS            nef (fragment): NEF_HV1LA - Experimental evidence at protein level: Swiss-Prot protein existence level 1. Extracellular Nef protein targets CD4(+) T-lymphocytes for apoptosis by interacting with CXCR4 surface receptors. From Human immunodeficiency virus type 1 group M subtype B (isolate Lai) (HIV-1).
   8437..8617    +  LTR            5' LTR (truncated): truncated 5' long terminal repeat (LTR) from HIV-1
   8689..8810    +  polyA_signal   SV40 poly(A) signal: SV40 polyadenylation signal
   8850..8985    +  rep_origin     SV40 ori: SV40 origin of replication
   9006..9024    -  promoter       T7 promoter: promoter for bacteriophage T7 RNA polymerase
   9032..9187    +  CDS            lacZα (fragment): LacZα fragment of β-galactosidase; lacZ fragment
   9192..9620    +  rep_origin     f1 ori (sequence partly withheld): f1 bacteriophage origin of replication; arrow indicates direction of (+) strand synthesis
