[The description below was written by a language model from this plasmid's Addgene catalogue record and pLannotate feature annotations shown in this document.]
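Description:
pLenti-X1-Neo-ATP5O is a 9,647 nt lentiviral transfer plasmid built on the pLenti-X1-Neo backbone for expression of human ATP5O (current gene symbol ATP5PO, also known as OSCP), a subunit of the mitochondrial F1F0 ATP synthase (Complex V). In bacteria it is maintained through a high-copy ColE1/pUC-type origin and selected with ampicillin via the bla gene. An f1 origin and residual lac/lacZα and phage promoter sequences from the cloning backbone are also annotated.

The viral portion has an RSV promoter driving a truncated HIV-1 5' LTR, which makes genomic RNA production in packaging cells independent of Tat. This is followed by the Ψ packaging signal with a gag fragment, the Rev response element for nuclear export of the unspliced genome, and the cPPT/CTS, which aids nuclear import in transduced cells. Within the vector genome, the EF-1α promoter drives the ATP5PO coding sequence. The promoter and insert lie between attB1 and attB2 Gateway sites, although the record lists Gibson assembly as the cloning method, and no epitope tag or reporter is annotated. A WPRE downstream enhances transcript stability and expression. A separate mouse PGK promoter then drives NeoR, allowing G418 selection of transduced mammalian cells. The cassette ends with a truncated 3' LTR (labelled by the annotation tool as a truncated 5' LTR), followed by an SV40 polyadenylation signal and SV40 origin.

The construct is intended for stable, constitutive expression of ATP5O in mammalian cells. It comes from a study of ER-phagy and mitochondrial metabolism, but the record does not state its specific experimental role there.
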