Addgene plasmid #139842: pLenti-X1-Neo-ATP5O
Purpose: Lentiviral expression of human ATP5O
Depositing lab: Jacob Corn. Depositing organization: University of California, Berkeley. Publication: A Genome-wide ER-phagy Screen Highlights Key Roles of Mitochondrial Metabolism and ER-Resident UFMylation. Liang JR, Lingeman E, Luong T, Ahmed S, Muhar M, Nguyen T, Olzmann JA, Corn JE. Cell. 2020 Mar 19;180(6):1160-1177.e20. doi: 10.1016/j.cell.2020.02.017. Epub 2020 Mar 10. PubMed 32160526.
Backbone
  Vector backbone: pLenti-X1-Neo
  Vector type: Lentiviral
  Selectable markers: Neomycin (select with G418)
Growth in bacteria
  Bacterial resistance: Ampicillin, 100 μg/mL
  Growth temperature: 37°C
  Growth strain: NEB Stable
  Copy number: High Copy
Gene/Insert
  Gene/Insert name: ATP5O
  Species: H. sapiens (human)
  Entrez Gene: ATP5PO (a.k.a. ATP5O, ATPO, HMC08D05, MC5DN7, OSCP)
  Cloning method: Gibson Cloning
Terms and licenses: Academic/Nonprofit Terms; Industry Terms: Not Available to Industry
How to cite: pLenti-X1-Neo-ATP5O was a gift from Jacob Corn (Addgene plasmid # 139842 ; http://n2t.net/addgene:139842 ; RRID:Addgene_139842)
